Addgene plasmid #224586: pYC01
Purpose: IPTG-inducible phage φX174 lysis gene E
Depositing lab: Ophelia Venturelli. Depositing organization: University of Wisconsin, Madison. Publication: Efficient plasmid transfer via natural competence in a microbial co-culture. Cheng YY, Zhou Z, Papadopoulos JM, Zuke JD, Falbel TG, Anantharaman K, Burton BM, Venturelli OS. Mol Syst Biol. 2023 Mar 9;19(3):e11406. doi: 10.15252/msb.202211406. Epub 2023 Jan 30. PubMed 36714980.
Backbone
  Vector backbone: CloDF13
  Vector type: Bacterial Expression, Synthetic Biology
  Selectable markers: Streptomycin
Growth in bacteria
  Bacterial resistance: Spectinomycin, 50 μg/mL
  Growth temperature: 37°C
  Growth strain: DH5alpha
  Copy number: High Copy
Gene/Insert
  Gene/Insert name: phage φX174 lysis gene E
  Entrez Gene: phiX174p08 (a.k.a. phiX174p08)
  Promoter: PA1lacO-1
  Cloning method: Gibson Cloning
  Sequencing primers: 5′ GTGAACATTCTGACTGGCG
Terms and licenses: Academic/Nonprofit Terms; Industry Terms: Not Available to Industry
How to cite: pYC01 was a gift from Ophelia Venturelli (Addgene plasmid # 224586 ; http://n2t.net/addgene:224586 ; RRID:Addgene_224586)
