[The description below was written by a language model from this plasmid's Addgene catalogue record and pLannotate feature annotations shown in this document.]
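Description:
pYC01 is a 4.4 kb bacterial expression plasmid built for synthetic biology work, in which the lysis gene E of bacteriophage φX174 is placed under IPTG control. It replicates from a CloDF13 (CDF) origin, which is compatible with many other common origin types and so allows the plasmid to coexist with additional plasmids in the same E. coli cell. The record lists it as high copy. Selection relies on the aadA aminoglycoside adenylyltransferase (SmR), driven by the bla (AmpR) promoter, which confers resistance to spectinomycin and streptomycin.

The payload is the E coding sequence, whose product blocks the host translocase MraY, preventing lipid I synthesis and cell wall construction and thereby causing lysis. According to the catalogue entry it is driven by the PA1lacO-1 promoter, consistent with the two lac operator sites annotated just upstream of the gene. An rrnB T1 terminator follows, with a T7 terminator further downstream. A lacI gene with its own promoter is carried on the plasmid, supplying the repressor that holds the toxic gene silent until IPTG relieves repression.

The feature table also shows a T7 promoter, lac operator and T7 gene 10 ribosome binding site upstream of the cassette. These look like remnants of a T7-type expression backbone, though the record does not name the parent vector. Short hits annotated as ampR, TcR and SET1 fragments are probably annotation artefacts or backbone leftovers rather than functional parts.

The associated work concerns plasmid transfer through natural competence in a microbial co-culture. This suggests inducible lysis is used to release DNA from donor cells, although the record does not state this explicitly.
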