Features (pLannotate 1.2.2; 19 found; start..end, strand, type, name):
      3..27      +  protein_bind   lac operator: The lac repressor binds to the lac operator to inhibit transcription in E. coli. This inhibition can be relieved by adding lactose or isopropyl-β-D-thiogalactopyranoside (IPTG). lac repressor encoded by lacI
     42..64      +  RBS            RBS: efficient ribosome binding site from bacteriophage T7 gene 10 (Olins and Rangwala, 1989)
    143..409     -  CDS            ampR (fragment): AMPR_CITFR - Experimental evidence at protein level: Swiss-Prot protein existence level 1. Regulates the expression of the beta-lactamase gene. Represses cephalosporinase (AmpC) in the presence of beta-lactams and induces it in the absence of them. From Citrobacter freundii.
    434..450     +  protein_bind   lac operator: The lac repressor binds to the lac operator to inhibit transcription in E. coli. This inhibition can be relieved by adding lactose or isopropyl-β-D-thiogalactopyranoside (IPTG). lac repressor encoded by lacI
    467..483     +  protein_bind   lac operator: The lac repressor binds to the lac operator to inhibit transcription in E. coli. This inhibition can be relieved by adding lactose or isopropyl-β-D-thiogalactopyranoside (IPTG). lac repressor encoded by lacI
    551..823     +  CDS            E: LYS_BPPHS - Experimental evidence at protein level: Swiss-Prot protein existence level 1. Induces host cell lysis. Inhibits the host translocase MraY activity that catalyzes the synthesis of lipid I, a necessary step for the host cell wall biosynthesis. From Enterobacteria phage phiX174 (Isolate Sanger) (Bacteriophage phi-X174).
    895..981     +  terminator     rrnB T1 terminator: Escherichia coli rrnB; transcription terminator T1 from the E. coli rrnB gene
    999..1016    +  CDS            SET1 (fragment): solubility-enhancement tag derived from T7 phage gene 10B
   1024..1071    +  terminator     T7 terminator: transcription terminator for bacteriophage T7 RNA polymerase
   1242..2033    -  CDS            SmR: aminoglycoside adenylyltransferase (Murphy, 1985); aadA; confers resistance to spectinomycin and streptomycin
   2034..2125    -  promoter       AmpR promoter: bla
   2173..2854    -  rep_origin     CloDF13 ori (fragment): Plasmids containing the CloDF13 (CDF) origin of replication can be propagated in E. coli cells that contain additional plasmids with compatible origins.
   2879..2976    -  rep_origin     CloDF13 ori (fragment): Plasmids containing the CloDF13 (CDF) origin of replication can be propagated in E. coli cells that contain additional plasmids with compatible origins.
   3073..3137    -  CDS            TcR (fragment): tetracycline efflux protein; tet; confers resistance to tetracycline
   3152..3173    -  protein_bind   CAP binding site: CAP binding activates transcription in the presence of cAMP. E. coli catabolite activator protein
   3186..4268    -  CDS            lacI: lac repressor; lacI; The lac repressor binds to the lac operator to inhibit transcription in E. coli. This inhibition can be relieved by adding lactose or isopropyl-β-D-thiogalactopyranoside (IPTG).
   4269..4346    -  promoter       lacI promoter: lacI
   4354..4389    -  CDS            TcR (fragment): tetracycline efflux protein; tet; confers resistance to tetracycline
   4392..2       +  promoter       T7 promoter (across the origin): promoter for bacteriophage T7 RNA polymerase
>Addgene plasmid #224586 | pYC01 | addgene full sequence | sequence record 444256 | Addgene NGS Result
GGGGAATTGTGAGCGGATAACAATTCCCCTGTAGAAATAATTTTGTTTAACTTTAATAAGGAGATATACC
ATGGCTCGAGGTATTCTGACCATCTAAGTACATGCGTTAATTATCAGGCCCGCTATTGGCGGGCCTTTTT
TATTTGTGCAGCACCCCGGTCAACCAACGGGAAAATTCACGCATCGCGGGCGTCTCCGGGCGAGATTGCA
AACGCGTTATCCAGTAGCTTCCCAAATCAATCTGCGTTAAAAACGGCTGAACGATACGTTCACTGCTGAG
TAAATGCGTGAACATTCTGACTGGCGCAATTGCCACACCCATTCCCGCCTGTGCAGCTTCCAACATGGTG
ACTGACGAATCAAACACCATCACATTGTGCGTCGGTGACGGAGGCGCCTCTCCGGCCGCAAATTTATCAA
AAAGAGTGTTGACTTGTGAGCGGATAACAATGATACTTAGATTCAATTGTGAGCGGATAACAATTTCACA
CATCTGACGGGCCCGGACACCCTTTTGCTTGAATTCGATACACGTTTCCAAGAGGTACCCATGGTACGCT
GGACTTTGTGGGATACCCTCGCTTTCCTGCTCCTGTTGAGTTTATTGCTGCCGTCATTGCTTATTATGTT
CATCCCGTCAACATTCAAACGGCCTGTCTCATCATGGAAGGCGCTGAATTTACGGAAAACATTATTAATG
GCGTCGAGCGTCCGGTTAAAGCCGCTGAATTGTTCGCGTTTACCTTGCGTGTACGCGCAGGAAACACTGA
CGTTCTTACTGACGCAGAAGAAAACGTGCGTCAAAAATTACGTGCGGAAGGAGTGAAAGCTTGGATCCCT
GCAGGCCTCAGGGCCCGATCGATGCGGCCGCTTAATTAATTAATCTAGAGGCATCAAATAAAACGAAAGG
CTCAGTCGAAAGACTGGGCCTTTCGTTTTATCTGTTGTTTGTCGGTGAACGCTCTCCTGAGTAGGACAAA
TCCGCCGCCCTAGACCTAGGCTGCTGCCACCGCTGAGCAATAACTAGCATAACCCCTTGGGGCCTCTAAA
CGGGTCTTGAGGGGTTTTTTGCTGAAACCTCAGGCATTTGAGAAGCACACGGTCACACTGCTTCCGGTAG
TCAATAAACCGGTAAACCAGCAATAGACATAAGCGGCTATTTAACGACCCTGCCCTGAACCGACGACCGG
GTCATCGTGGCCGGATCTTGCGGCCCCTCGGCTTGAACGAATTGTTAGACATTATTTGCCGACTACCTTG
GTGATCTCGCCTTTCACGTAGTGGACAAATTCTTCCAACTGATCTGCGCGCGAGGCCAAGCGATCTTCTT
CTTGTCCAAGATAAGCCTGTCTAGCTTCAAGTATGACGGGCTGATACTGGGCCGGCAGGCGCTCCATTGC
CCAGTCGGCAGCGACATCCTTCGGCGCGATTTTGCCGGTTACTGCGCTGTACCAAATGCGGGACAACGTA
AGCACTACATTTCGCTCATCGCCAGCCCAGTCGGGCGGCGAGTTCCATAGCGTTAAGGTTTCATTTAGCG
CCTCAAATAGATCCTGTTCAGGAACCGGATCAAAGAGTTCCTCCGCCGCTGGACCTACCAAGGCAACGCT
ATGTTCTCTTGCTTTTGTCAGCAAGATAGCCAGATCAATGTCGATCGTGGCTGGCTCGAAGATACCTGCA
AGAATGTCATTGCGCTGCCATTCTCCAAATTGCAGTTCGCGCTTAGCTGGATAACGCCACGGAATGATGT
CGTCGTGCACAACAATGGTGACTTCTACAGCGCGGAGAATCTCGCTCTCTCCAGGGGAAGCCGAAGTTTC
CAAAAGGTCGTTGATCAAAGCTCGCCGCGTTGTTTCATCAAGCCTTACGGTCACCGTAACCAGCAAATCA
ATATCACTGTGTGGCTTCAGGCCGCCATCCACTGCGGAGCCGTACAAATGTACGGCCAGCAACGTCGGTT
CGAGATGGCGCTCGATGACGCCAACTACCTCTGATAGTTGAGTCGATACTTCGGCGATCACCGCTTCCCT
CATACTCTTCCTTTTTCAATATTATTGAAGCATTTATCAGGGTTATTGTCTCATGAGCGGATACATATTT
GAATGTATTTAGAAAAATAAACAAATAGCTAGCTCACTCGGTCGCTACGCTCCGGGCGTGAGACTGCGGC
GGGCGCTGCGGACACATACAAAGTTACCCACAGATTCCGTGGATAAGCAGGGGACTAACATGTGAGGCAA
AACAGCAGGGCCGCGCCGGTGGCGTTTTTCCATAGGCTCCGCCCTCCTGCCAGAGTTCACATAAACAGAC
GCTTTTCCGGTGCATCTGTGGGAGCCGTGAGGCTCAACCATGAATCTGACAGTACGGGCGAAACCCGACA
GGACTTAAAGATCCCCACCGTTTCCGGCGGGTCGCTCCCTCTTGCGCTCTCCTGTTCCGACCCTGCCGTT
TACCGGATACCTGTTCCGCCTTTCTCCCTTACGGGAAGTGTGGCGCTTTCTCATAGCTCACACACTGGTA
TCTCGGCTCGGTGTAGGTCGTTCGCTCCAAGCTGGGCTGTAAGCAAGAACTCCCCGTTCAGCCCGACTGC
TGCGCCTTATCCGGTAACTGTTCACTTGAGTCCAACCCGGAAAAGCACGGTAAAACGCCACTGGCAGCAG
CCATTGGTAACTGGGAGTTCGCAGAGGATTTGTTTAGCTAAACACGCGGTTGCTCTTGAAGTGTGCGCCA
AAGTCCGGCTACACTGGAAGGACAGATTTGGTTGCTGTGCTCTGCGAAAGCCAGTTACCACGGTTAAGCA
GTTCCCCAACTGACTTAACCTTCGATCAAACCACCTCCCCAGGTGGTTTTTTCGAAGGTTAAGTCAGTTG
GGGAACTGCTTAACCTTCGATCAAACCACCTCCCCAGGTGGTTTTTTCGTTTACAGGGCAAAAGATTACG
CGCAGAAAAAAAGGATCTCAAGAAGATCCTTTGATCTTTTCTACTGAACCGCTCTAGATTTCAGTGCAAT
TTATCTCTTCAAATGTAGCACCTGAAGTCAGCCCCATACGATATAAGTTGTAATTCTCATGTTAGTCATG
CCCCGCGCCCACCGGAAGGAGCTGACTGGGTTGAAGGCTCTCAAGGGCATCGGTCGAGATCCCGGTGCCT
AATGAGTGAGCTAACTTACATTAATTGCGTTGCGCTCACTGCCCGCTTTCCAGTCGGGAAACCTGTCGTG
CCAGCTGCATTAATGAATCGGCCAACGCGCGGGGAGAGGCGGTTTGCGTATTGGGCGCCAGGGTGGTTTT
TCTTTTCACCAGTGAGACGGGCAACAGCTGATTGCCCTTCACCGCCTGGCCCTGAGAGAGTTGCAGCAAG
CGGTCCACGCTGGTTTGCCCCAGCAGGCGAAAATCCTGTTTGATGGTGGTTAACGGCGGGATATAACATG
AGCTGTCTTCGGTATCGTCGTATCCCACTACCGAGATGTCCGCACCAACGCGCAGCCCGGACTCGGTAAT
GGCGCGCATTGCGCCCAGCGCCATCTGATCGTTGGCAACCAGCATCGCAGTGGGAACGATGCCCTCATTC
AGCATTTGCATGGTTTGTTGAAAACCGGACATGGCACTCCAGTCGCCTTCCCGTTCCGCTATCGGCTGAA
TTTGATTGCGAGTGAGATATTTATGCCAGCCAGCCAGACGCAGACGCGCCGAGACAGAACTTAATGGGCC
CGCTAACAGCGCGATTTGCTGGTGACCCAATGCGACCAGATGCTCCACGCCCAGTCGCGTACCGTCTTCA
TGGGAGAAAATAATACTGTTGATGGGTGTCTGGTCAGAGACATCAAGAAATAACGCCGGAACATTAGTGC
AGGCAGCTTCCACAGCAATGGCATCCTGGTCATCCAGCGGATAGTTAATGATCAGCCCACTGACGCGTTG
CGCGAGAAGATTGTGCACCGCCGCTTTACAGGCTTCGACGCCGCTTCGTTCTACCATCGACACCACCACG
CTGGCACCCAGTTGATCGGCGCGAGATTTAATCGCCGCGACAATTTGCGACGGCGCGTGCAGGGCCAGAC
TGGAGGTGGCAACGCCAATCAGCAACGACTGTTTGCCCGCCAGTTGTTGTGCCACGCGGTTGGGAATGTA
ATTCAGCTCCGCCATCGCCGCTTCCACTTTTTCCCGCGTTTTCGCAGAAACGTGGCTGGCCTGGTTCACC
ACGCGGGAAACGGTCTGATAAGAGACACCGGCATACTCTGCGACATCGTATAACGTTACTGGTTTCACAT
TCACCACCCTGAATTGACTCTCTTCCGGGCGCTATCATGCCATACCGCGAAAGGTTTTGCGCCATTCGAT
GGTGTCCGGGATCTCGACGCTCTCCCTTATGCGACTCCTGCATTAGGAAATTAATACGACTCACTATA
